>Addgene plasmid #212320 | pKJ237 | addgene full sequence | sequence record 418047 | Addgene NGS Result
TCCCACCATCATCATCATCACTCTAGTGGCATGGATGAAGGGGCGGACGATAGCGAAGAGGCTAAGAGAA
AAAGACCCGATATCACTCTGCGGCGCGCGTTGCGCAAAGATAAGGAAACCAGTGTTGTCCAAACAGGATG
GAAGTTTTTATGCCAGGAACTTGGCATACGTGACCGTATAGAAGAAATTATTCCTGAGGTCACACGGATC
CGGGTCGAGACGTGTTTGCTGTTGAACTTACACTTCATCCGCTTATTAGACGAAGGCCGCCCGATCCCTG
TGATAGACCAAAACCTTGTAGGGAGAGCAATGCAATGTACATACAGTAAGAACCCGCAGGCGGATCCAGA
CCTGCACGAGACTTTCGTACATCATTATTTACCTTTGTGCCCGAATCGCCCCAACAACTCCTGCTTACCG
CGTATTACAAACGTGCTGCTGGACCTGCGCAACCAATTGCTTAGCAATATAAAGAATCACGTAGCTGTCC
TGTTCCAGAGTCGCCATCGCGCTTTTATGAAGTTGTTACTGCGTGAGGCCGCTCCAGATGTCCCATTTTT
CGGAGACGCGGATGAGGATCTTGAATCTTGCACACGTCTGTTAACGACTGCTACATTGTGGCGCCCCAAC
GAGTCCGTACGTGAGTTACTTCCGGAATATCCCAGAATCTACGGCAGAATACCCGAAGCGGCTATAGAGT
GCCTGCAGGATTTAGTTGACTCTGTTAGACCGGAGGTTGGTCCGCTGCCCGCGGCCCCGCAATCTCGCCC
TCATCTTTACATGCCGTGGATGCGGATTATAAGCGAAGAGTTTAGCGACCGCGAGTTGAGATCATTCAGC
TTGGTCCCCCATGCATCATTCAGCGCGCCATTCATTGCTATCACGCCGACGACGTGGCCAGAACTGCAGC
CTAAGTCAGGAAAGAGAAAAGCGCCGGGTGAGTTGCGCGATGCTTTTCCGAGCATAGGCCGCCTGGAATC
TGGTGGAAAGACGTTTGCTGATCGGATAACAACTGACGGAGTATCTGCATCTGTTTACTTCTTAGTAGAG
AAGCGTACTCCTCCTCCAGAGGACCGCGTCGTTCATATTCATCCAAAACAGAGAGTAGTTGGGCTTGATC
CAGGCAAGCACCCGGATTTTCTGACCGGCATAGCTGTCACAGGAGACTGGGATGGGATTGAACGCCAGGA
AGAAATCATAGGCCTGGGCACGAGAGATTTCTATCACCGGGCGGGCTTTAAGAAACGTACCTTTCTGATG
CACAGTTGGATGTCGCGTGATCTGGATGTAGCGGCGTTCAACAAAGACGCGCCAAGCGGAAACACAGTCT
CTTTAGAGGACTTTGGAAAACGCGTTACGTTCGTCTGCGCCAACTTGTACGTCCTTGTAAGATTTCATAC
GGCCAGACGCGTCCGGAAATTACGTCGGAGAGTCACCATTAAGAAACAAATTGAGGTGGACAGAGCATGT
AAGAGAATAACAGCTGGTAAAAAGACAGTGGTAGCATTCGGTGCGGCGCAGGTGTGGGCAGGGAGAACTA
AGCGTCAATGTGGGCCGTGCGAATCGGTGAAGAGAAGATTGTCCTCACACCATAAAGCCACGGTGGTGAT
GATCGACGAATTTCGCACCTCGCAGGTATGTAGCACCTGTCATAGTGACGTCGGCAAGTTCGCAGTGTTG
AAGCGCCAGCGGGTAATGGAAGACGGTCTTCCGACAGTTACCGAAGGGGGACGGCGTGAGGATGAGGACG
AAGACGGAGGAGGACGGACATCGTACAAAACTTGTCACAATGTGAGAGCGTGTACTAACCCTTTATGCCG
CATGGTGTGGAATCGTGACGTGAATGCAGCTAGAAATATCGCATGGATTTGCATGAGTATTGCCAGAGGC
GAAGGTCGGCCTGCGGAGTTCACCAGAGCAGGTGTTTGGGGTTAACTCGAGCCTTAGGAGATCCGGCTGC
TAACAAAGCCCGAAAGGAAGCTGAGTTGGCTGCTGCCACCGCTGAGCAATAACTAGCATAACCCCTTGGG
GCCTCTAAACGGGTCTTGAGGGGTTTTTTGCTGAAAGGAGGAACTATATCCGGATATCCACAGGACGGGT
GTGGTCGCCATGATCGCGTAGTCGATAGTGGCTCCAAGTAGCGAAGCGAGCAGGACTGGGCGGCGGCCAA
AGCGGTCGGACAGTGCTCCGAGAACGGGTGCGCATAGAAATTGCATCAACGCATATAGCGCTAGCAGCAC
GCCATAGTGACTGGCGATGCTGTCGGAATGGACGATATCCCGCAAGAGGCCCGGCAGTACCGGCATAACC
AAGCCTATGCCTACAGCATCCAGGGTGACGGTGCCGAGGATGACGATGAGCGCATTGTTAGATTTCATAC
ACGGTGCCTGACTGCGTTAGCAATTTAACTGTGATAAACTACCGCATTAAAGCTTATCGATGATAAGCTG
TCAAACATGAGAATTCGTAATCATGTCATAGCTGTTTCCTGTGTGAAATTGTTATCCGCTCACAATTCCA
CACAACATACGAGCCGGAAGCATAAAGTGTAAAGCCTGGGGTGCCTAATGAGTGAGCTAACTCACATTAA
TTGCGTTGCGCTCACTGCCCGCTTTCCAGTCGGGAAACCTGTCGTGCCAGCTGCATTAATGAATCGGCCA
ACGCGCGGGGAGAGGCGGTTTGCGTATTGGGCGCTCTTCCGCTTCCTCGCTCACTGACTCGCTGCGCTCG
GTCGTTCGGCTGCGGCGAGCGGTATCAGCTCACTCAAAGGCGGTAATACGGTTATCCACAGAATCAGGGG
ATAACGCAGGAAAGAACATGTGAGCAAAAGGCCAGCAAAAGGCCAGGAACCGTAAAAAGGCCGCGTTGCT
GGCGTTTTTCCATAGGCTCCGCCCCCCTGACGAGCATCACAAAAATCGACGCTCAAGTCAGAGGTGGCGA
AACCCGACAGGACTATAAAGATACCAGGCGTTTCCCCCTGGAAGCTCCCTCGTGCGCTCTCCTGTTCCGA
CCCTGCCGCTTACCGGATACCTGTCCGCCTTTCTCCCTTCGGGAAGCGTGGCGCTTTCTCATAGCTCACG
CTGTAGGTATCTCAGTTCGGTGTAGGTCGTTCGCTCCAAGCTGGGCTGTGTGCACGAACCCCCCGTTCAG
CCCGACCGCTGCGCCTTATCCGGTAACTATCGTCTTGAGTCCAACCCGGTAAGACACGACTTATCGCCAC
TGGCAGCAGCCACTGGTAACAGGATTAGCAGAGCGAGGTATGTAGGCGGTGCTACAGAGTTCTTGAAGTG
GTGGCCTAACTACGGCTACACTAGAAGAACAGTATTTGGTATCTGCGCTCTGCTGAAGCCAGTTACCTTC
GGAAAAAGAGTTGGTAGCTCTTGATCCGGCAAACAAACCACCGCTGGTAGCGGTGGTTTTTTTGTTTGCA
AGCAGCAGATTACGCGCAGAAAAAAAGGATCTCAAGAAGATCCTTTGATCTTTTCTACGGGGTCTGACGC
TCAGTGGAACGAAAACTCACGTTAAGGGATTTTGGTCATGAGATTATCAAAAAGGATCTTCACCTAGATC
CTTTTAAATTAAAAATGAAGTTTTAAATCAATCTAAAGTATATATGAGTAAACTTGGTCTGACAGTTACC
AATGCTTAATCAGTGAGGCACCTATCTCAGCGATCTGTCTATTTCGTTCATCCATAGTTGCCTGACTCCC
CGTCGTGTAGATAACTACGATACGGGAGGGCTTACCATCTGGCCCCAGTGCTGCAATGATACCGCGAGAC
CCACGCTCACCGGCTCCAGATTTATCAGCAATAAACCAGCCAGCCGGAAGGGCCGAGCGCAGAAGTGGTC
CTGCAACTTTATCCGCCTCCATCCAGTCTATTAATTGTTGCCGGGAAGCTAGAGTAAGTAGTTCGCCAGT
TAATAGTTTGCGCAACGTTGTTGCCATTGCTACAGGCATCGTGGTGTCACGCTCGTCGTTTGGTATGGCT
TCATTCAGCTCCGGTTCCCAACGATCAAGGCGAGTTACATGATCCCCCATGTTGTGCAAAAAAGCGGTTA
GCTCCTTCGGTCCTCCGATCGTTGTCAGAAGTAAGTTGGCCGCAGTGTTATCACTCATGGTTATGGCAGC
ACTGCATAATTCTCTTACTGTCATGCCATCCGTAAGATGCTTTTCTGTGACTGGTGAGTACTCAACCAAG
TCATTCTGAGAATAGTGTATGCGGCGACCGAGTTGCTCTTGCCCGGCGTCAATACGGGATAATACCGCGC
CACATAGCAGAACTTTAAAAGTGCTCATCATTGGAAAACGTTCTTCGGGGCGAAAACTCTCAAGGATCTT
ACCGCTGTTGAGATCCAGTTCGATGTAACCCACTCGTGCACCCAACTGATCTTCAGCATCTTTTACTTTC
ACCAGCGTTTCTGGGTGAGCAAAAACAGGAAGGCAAAATGCCGCAAAAAAGGGAATAAGGGCGACACGGA
AATGTTGAATACTCATACTCTTCCTTTTTCAATATTATTGAAGCATTTATCAGGGTTATTGTCTCATGAG
CGGATACATATTTGAATGTATTTAGAAAAATAAACAAATAGGGGTTCCGCGCACATTTCCCCGAAAAGTG
CCACCTGACGTCTAAGAAACCATTATTATCATGACATTAACCTATAAAAATAGGCGTATCACGAGGCCCT
TTCGTCTCGCGCGTTTCGGTGATGACGGTGAAAACCTCTGACACATGCAGCTCCCGGAGACGGTCACAGC
TTGTCTGTAAGCGGATGCCGGGAGCAGACAAGCCCGTCAGGGCGCGTCAGCGGGTGTTGGCGGGTGTCGG
GGCTGGCTTAACTATGCGGCATCAGAGCAGATTGTACTGAGAGTGCACCATATATGCGGTGTGAAATACC
GCACAGATGCGTAAGGAGAAAATACCGCATCAGGCGCCATTCGCCATTCAGGCTGCGCAACTGTTGGGAA
GGGCGATCGGTGCGGGCCTCTTCGCTATTACGCCAGCTGGCGAAAGGGGGATGTGCTGCAAGGCGATTAA
GTTGGGTAACGCCAGGGTTTTCCCAGTCACGACGTTGTAAAACGACGGCCAGTGCCAAGCTTGCATGCAA
GGAGATGGCGCCCAACAGTCCCCCGGCCACGGGGCCTGCCACCATACCCACGCCGAAACAAGCGCTCATG
AGCCCGAAGTGGCGAGCCCGATCTTCCCCATCGGTGATGTCGGCGATATAGGCGCCAGCAACCGCACCTG
TGGCGCCGGTGATGCCGGCCACGATGCGTCCGGCGTAGAGGATCGAGATCTCGATCCCGCGAAATTAATA
CGACTCACTATAGGGAGACCACAACGGTTTCCCTCTAGAAATAATTTTGTTTAACTTTAAGAAGGAGATA
TACCATGGGGTCA
Features (pLannotate 1.2.2; 17 found; start..end, strand, type, name):
   1956..2005    +  CDS            SET1 (fragment): solubility-enhancement tag derived from T7 phage gene 10B
   2013..2060    +  terminator     T7 terminator: transcription terminator for bacteriophage T7 RNA polymerase
   2086..2378    -  CDS            TcR (fragment): tetracycline efflux protein; tet; confers resistance to tetracycline
   2426..2454    -  promoter       tet promoter: E. coli promoter for tetracycline efflux protein gene
   2499..2515    -  protein_bind   lac operator: The lac repressor binds to the lac operator to inhibit transcription in E. coli. This inhibition can be relieved by adding lactose or isopropyl-β-D-thiogalactopyranoside (IPTG). lac repressor encoded by lacI
   2523..2553    -  promoter       lac promoter: promoter for the E. coli lac operon
   2568..2589    -  protein_bind   CAP binding site: CAP binding activates transcription in the presence of cAMP. E. coli catabolite activator protein
   2602..2694    -  CDS            lacI (fragment): lac repressor; lacI; The lac repressor binds to the lac operator to inhibit transcription in E. coli. This inhibition can be relieved by adding lactose or isopropyl-β-D-thiogalactopyranoside (IPTG).
   2877..3465    -  rep_origin     ori: high-copy-number ColE1/pMB1/pBR322/pUC origin of replication
   3636..4496    -  CDS            AmpR: β-lactamase; bla; confers resistance to ampicillin, carbenicillin, and related antibiotics
   4497..4601    -  promoter       AmpR promoter: bla
   4696..4731    +  CDS            rop (fragment): Rop protein, which maintains plasmids at low copy number; rop
   4833..4934    +  misc_feature   bom (fragment): basis of mobility region from pBR322
   4940..5094    -  CDS            lacZα (fragment): LacZα fragment of β-galactosidase; lacZ fragment
   5102..5294    -  CDS            TcR (fragment): tetracycline efflux protein; tet; confers resistance to tetracycline
   5316..5334    +  promoter       T7 promoter: promoter for bacteriophage T7 RNA polymerase
   5366..5388    +  RBS            RBS: efficient ribosome binding site from bacteriophage T7 gene 10 (Olins and Rangwala, 1989)
