[The description below was written by a language model from this plasmid's Addgene catalogue record and pLannotate feature annotations shown in this document.]
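Description:
pKJ237 is a bacterial expression plasmid built on a pUC19-type backbone for producing KnFnuc, a Fanzor 1 protein from the green alga Klebsormidium nitens. Fanzors are eukaryotic RNA-guided DNA endonucleases, and the stated purpose of the construct is simply to express this protein. The plasmid is about 5.4 kb, replicates from a high-copy ColE1/pUC origin and is selected with ampicillin through a complete β-lactamase gene driven by its own promoter.

The annotated expression elements form a T7 system. A T7 promoter and the strong T7 gene 10 ribosome binding site sit near the end of the numbered sequence, and because the plasmid is circular, transcription runs across the origin of numbering into a roughly 1.9 kb stretch that the automated annotation leaves unlabelled. This region presumably holds the KnFnuc coding sequence, which the feature tool would not recognise, though the table does not confirm this. It is followed by a short match to a T7 gene 10B-derived solubility tag, probably just vector-derived sequence upstream of the terminator, and then the T7 terminator. Expression would therefore require a host supplying T7 RNA polymerase. No affinity tag is annotated, and no guide RNA cassette is annotated or mentioned in the record.

The remaining features are partial remnants of cloning vector ancestry: fragments of the tetracycline resistance gene with its promoter, lacI, lacZα, rop and bom, plus a lac promoter, operator and CAP site. As fragments, these coding remnants are unlikely to be functional, and only ampicillin resistance is recorded as a selection marker. The insert was assembled by Gibson cloning.
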