Addgene plasmid #212320: pKJ237
Purpose: Express KnFnuc
Depositing lab: Omar Abudayyeh & Jonathan Gootenberg. Depositing organization: Massachusetts Institute of Technology. Publication: Programmable RNA-guided DNA endonucleases are widespread in eukaryotes and their viruses. Jiang K, Lim J, Sgrizzi S, Trinh M, Kayabolen A, Yutin N, Bao W, Kato K, Koonin EV, Gootenberg JS, Abudayyeh OO. Sci Adv. 2023 Sep 29;9(39):eadk0171. doi: 10.1126/sciadv.adk0171. Epub 2023 Sep 27. PubMed 37756409.
Backbone
  Vector backbone: pUC19
  Vector type: Bacterial Expression
Growth in bacteria
  Bacterial resistance: Ampicillin, 100 μg/mL
  Growth temperature: 37°C
  Growth strain: NEB Stable
  Copy number: High Copy
Gene/Insert
  Gene/Insert name: KnFnuc (alt name: Fanzor 1)
  Species: Klebsormidium nitens
  Cloning method: Gibson Cloning
Terms and licenses: Academic/Nonprofit Terms; Industry Terms: Not Available to Industry
How to cite: pKJ237 was a gift from Omar Abudayyeh & Jonathan Gootenberg (Addgene plasmid # 212320 ; http://n2t.net/addgene:212320 ; RRID:Addgene_212320)
